>Addgene plasmid #199106 | pGL2_174 | addgene full sequence | sequence record 399683 | Addgene NGS Result
GCAAGGAGTTGACATAAGCCTGTTCGGTTCGTAAACTGTAATGCAAGTAGCGTATGCGCTCACGCAACTG
GTCCAGAACCTTGACCGAACGCAGCGGTGGTAACGGCGCAGTGGCGGTTTTCATGGCTTGTTATGACTGT
TTTTTTGTACAGTCTATGCCTCGGGCATCCAAGCAGCAAGCGCGTTACGCCGTGGGTCGATGTTTGATGT
TACGCAGCAGCAACGATGTTACGCAGCAGGGCAGTCGCCCTAAAACAAAGTTAGGTGGCTCAAGTATGGG
CATCATTCGCACATGTAGGCTCGGCCCTGACCAAGTCAAATCCATGCGGGCTGCTCTTGATCTTTTCGGT
CGTGAGTTCGGAGACGTAGCCACCTACTCCCAACATCAGCCGGACTCCGATTACCTCGGGAACTTGCTCC
GTAGTAAGACATTCATCGCGCTTGCTGCCTTCGACCAAGAAGCGGTTGTTGGCGCTCTCGCGGCTTACGT
TCTGCCCAAGTTTGAGCAGCCGCGTAGTGAGATCTATATCTATGATCTCGCAGTCTCCGGAGAGCACCGG
AGGCAGGGCATTGCCACCGCGCTCATCAATCTCCTCAAGCATGAGGCCAACGCGCTTGGTGCTTATGTGA
TCTACGTGCAAGCAGATTACGGTGACGATCCCGCAGTGGCTCTCTATACAAAGTTGGGCATACGGGAAGA
AGTGATGCACTTTGATATCGACCCAAGTACCGCCACCTAAGCTTGAGCGCATGCTCGAGTACTTCGCCTG
GACCATGCTCGCCGTCGTCTTCGGCTTCCTCCTCTTCGTCAACCTCGCCTACGTCCCCCTCGGCCACTGG
GCCGAGGCCTTCGCCGGCTTCTTCAAATTTTCAGGGCTGCCGCACCCCATCGACTGGGGGCTCGCTATAC
AGGAGTTGACGGCTAGCTCAGTCCTAGGTACAGTGCTAGCTACTAGGAGGAAAAAAATGGTGAGTAAGGG
TGAAGCCGTGATTAAAGAGTTCATGCGCTTCAAAGTGCATATGGAGGGCTCAATGAACGGCCATGAATTT
GAAATTGAAGGTGAAGGAGAAGGCCGTCCGTATGAGGGCACCCAGACCGCCAAACTGAAAGTCACAAAGG
GTGGCCCGCTGCCGTTTTCGTGGGATATTTTATCCCCTCAATTCATGTACGGCAGCCGGGCGTTTATTAA
ACACCCGGCGGATATCCCGGATTACTATAAGCAATCTTTTCCAGAAGGCTTTAAATGGGAGCGCGTGATG
AATTTTGAAGACGGAGGTGCTGTTACCGTGACCCAGGACACGAGCTTAGAAGACGGTACCTTGATCTATA
AGGTAAAGCTGCGTGGTACCAATTTCCCGCCGGATGGGCCAGTTATGCAGAAAAAGACTATGGGCTGGGA
AGCATCGACGGAGCGTCTTTACCCCGAAGACGGCGTCCTGAAAGGCGATATTAAAATGGCCCTGCGACTG
AAAGACGGCGGTCGCTACCTTGCAGATTTCAAAACAACGTATAAAGCGAAAAAACCTGTGCAGATGCCCG
GGGCGTACAACGTTGATCGCAAACTAGATATCACTTCACACAACGAAGATTACACGGTAGTCGAACAGTA
TGAACGTAGCGAGGGGCGCCATAGCACCGGAGGCATGGATGAACTCTATAAATAAGCTTCGCTCGTGCTC
GCCGCGACCTTCCTCTTCATGCACCTCTTCGGCATCGGGCTGCACAACGCTACAGAGGAGCTTTTCCGCT
GCATAACCCTGCTTCGGGGTCATTATAGCGATTTTTTCGGTATATCCATCCTTTTTCGCACGATATACAG
GATTTTGCCAAAGGGTTCGTGTAGACTTTCCTTGGTGTATCCAACGGCGTCAGCCGGGCAGGATAGGTGA
AGTAGGCCCACCCGCGAGCGGGTGTTCCTTCTTCACTGTCCCTTATTCGCACCTGGCGGTGCTCAACGGG
AATCCTGCTCTGCGAGGCTGGCCGTACGCTAGGTATACTTGAGACCACCCCAGGATACATAGATTACCAC
AACTCCGAGCCCTTCCACCTAGCGTGCTAACCACGCACGCTATTGTTGTATAGGCTAGGTGGAGGCTCAG
TGATGATAAGTCTGCGATGGTGGATGCATGTGTCATGGTCATAGCTGTTTCCTGTGTGAAATTGTTATCC
GCTCAGAGGGCACAATCCTATTCCGCGCTATCCGACAATCTCCAAGACATTAGGTGGAGTTCAGTTCGGC
GTATGGCATATGTCGCTGGAAAGAACATGTGAGCAAAAGGCCAGCAAAAGGCCAGGAACCGTAAAAAGGC
CGCGTTGCTGGCGTTACAGCTGGGCGCGCCCCATGTCAGCCGTTAAGTGTTCCTGTGTCACTCAAAATTG
CTTTGAGAGGCTCTAAGGGCTTCTCAGTGCGTTACATCCCTGGCTTGTTGTCCACAACCGTTAAACCTTA
AAGGCTTTAAAAGCCTTATATATTCTTTTTTTTCTTATAAAACTTAAAACCTTAGAGGCTATTTAAGTTG
CTGATTTATATTAATTTTATTGTTCAAACATGAGAGCTTAGTACGTGAAACATGAGAGCTTAGTACGTTA
GCCATGAGAGCTTAGTACGTTAGCCATGAGGGTTTAGTTCGTTAAACATGAGAGCTTAGTACGTTAAACA
TGAGAGCTTAGTACGTGAAACATGAGAGCTTAGTACGTACTATCAACAGGTTGAACTGCTGATCTTCAGA
TCGGCGCGCCGGCCGGCCGAAGATCCTTTGATCTTTTCTACGGGGTCTGACGCTCTATTCAACAAAGCCG
CCGTCCCGTCAAGTCAGCGTAAATGGGTAGGGGGCTTCAAATCGTCCCCCCATACGATATAAGTTGTTAC
TAGTGCTTGGATTCTCACCAATAAAAAACGCCCGGCGGCAACCGAGCGTTCTGAACAAATCCAGATGGAG
TTCTGAGGTCATTACTGGATCTATCAACAGGAGTCCAAGCGAGCTCGATATCAAATTACGCCCCGCCCTG
CCACTCATCGCAGTACTGTTGTAATTCATTAAGCATTCTGCCGACATGGAAGCCATCACAAACGGCATGA
TGAACCTGAATCGCCAGCGGCATCAGCACCTTGTCGCCTTGCGTATAATATTTGCCCATGGTGAAAACGG
GGGCGAAGAAGTTGTCCATATTGGCCACGTTTAAATCAAAACTGGTGAAACTCACCCAGGGATTGGCTGA
GACGAAAAACATATTCTCAATAAACCCTTTAGGGAAATAGGCCAGGTTTTCACCGTAACACGCCACATCT
TGCGAATATATGTGTAGAAACTGCCGGAAATCGTCGTGGTATTCACTCCAGAGCGATGAAAACGTTTCAG
TTTGCTCATGGAAAACGGTGTAACAAGGGTGAACACTATCCCATATCACCAGCTCACCGTCTTTCATTGC
CATACGAAATTCCGGATGAGCATTCATCAGGCGGGCAAGAATGTGAATAAAGGCCGGATAAAACTTGTGC
TTATTTTTCTTTACGGTCTTTAAAAAGGCCGTAATATCCAGCTGAACGGTCTGGTTATAGGTACATTGAG
CAACTGACTGAAATGCCTCAAAATGTTCTTTACGATGCCATTGGGATATATCAACGGTGGTATATCCAGT
GATTTTTTTCTCCATTTTAGCTTCCTTAGCTCCTGAAAATCTCGATAACTCAAAAAATACGCCCGGTAGT
GATCTTATTTCATTATGGTGAAAGTTGGAACCTCTTACGTGCCGATCAACGTCTCATTGATACCTGAAAC
AAAACCCATCGTACGGCCAAGGAAGTCTCCAATAACTGTGATCCACCACAAGCGCCAGGGTTTTCCCAGT
CACGACGTTGTAAAACGACGGCCAGTCATGCATAATCCGCACGCATCTGGAATAAGGAAGTGCCATTCCG
CCTGACCTTAGCGTGCGAACAGCACGCTATTGTTGTATCATTACTCGCATCCATTCTCAGGCTGTCTCGT
CTCGTCTCCGAGGTCTCAGGAGAATGAGTCAGGGTCACGCGTAGGACGCGTCGAGTAGGGTCCGAGAGTT
AAGGCCACTATGTTCCGCAGCCACACGCCGTGTGAAGCTGGGGAGATGGTAAATCTGCGCAGACAGCCCT
GTGCAGCTGAAACGCGGTTACGTATAGCTTGCCATATGTCTAGCCATACGTAACCGCAGGTAAAAGGCAT
ATTTTTCGCGTGTCATGGCTAGTAAATAACACCGGTGTCATTTAGAGTCAGGGAAAGACAATGAAAAACG
AAGAAAGCCACCGGGCGGCAACCCGATGACTTTCGCTTATCACCCAGCACACACCTGGGAGAAATCACGG
TCATGAGTTTACAGACTCATGCGCAGAATGCGCACACTAAAACACCTACCCGCGTCGAGCGCGACCGTGG
TGGACTGGACAACACCCCAGCATCTGCCAGTGACCGCGACCTTTTACGCGATCATCTAGGCCGCGATGTA
CTCCACGGTTCAGTCACACGAGACTTTAAAAAGGCCTATCGACGCAACGCTGACGGCACGAACTCGCCGC
GTATGTATCGCTTCGAGACTGATGCTTTAGGACGGTGCGAGTACGCCATGCTCACCACCAAGCAGTACGC
CGCCGTCCTGGTCGTAGACGTTGACCAAGTAGGTACCGCAGGCGGTGACCCCGCAGACTTAAACCCGTAC
GTCCGCGACGTGGTGCGCTCACTGATTACTCATAGCGTCGGGCCAGCCTGGGTGGGTATTAACCCAACTA
ACGGCAAAGCCCAGTTCATATGGCTTATTGACCCTGTCTACGCTGACCGTAACGGTAAATCTGCGCAGAT
GAAGCTTCTTGCAGCAACCACGCGTGTGCTGGGTGAGCTTTTAGACCATGACCCGCACTTTTCCCACCGC
TTTAGCCGCAACCCGTTCTACACAGGCAAAGCCCCTACCGCTTATCGTTGGTATAGGCAGCACAACCGGG
TGATGCGCCTTGGAGACTTGATAAAGCAGGTAAGGGATATGGCAGGACACGACCAGTTCAACCCCACCCC
ACGCCAGCAATTCAGCTCTGGCCGCGAACTTATCAACGCGGTCAAGACCCGCCGTGAAGAAGCCCAAGCA
TTCAAAGCACTCGCCCAGGACGTAGACGCGGAAATCGCCGGTGGCCTCGACCAGTATGACCCGGAACTTA
TCGACGGTGTGCGTGTGCTCTGGATTGTCCAAGGAACCGCAGCACGCGACGAAACAGCCTTTAGACATGC
GCTTAAGACTGGCCACCGCTTGCGCCAGCAAGGCCAACGCCTGACAGACGCAGCAATCATCGACGCCTAT
GAGCACGCCTACAACGTCGCACACACCCACGGCGGTGCAGGCCGCGACAACGAGATGCCACCCATGCGCG
ACCGCCAAACCATGGCAAGGCGCGTGCGCGGGTATGTCGCCCAATCCAAGAGCGAAACCTACAGCGGCTC
TAACGCACCAGGTAAAGCCACCAGCAGCGAGCGGAAAGCCTTGGCCACGATGGGACGCAGAGGCGGACAA
AAAGCCGCACAACGCTGGAAAACAGACCCCGAGGGCAAATATGCGCAAGCACAAAGGTCGAAGCTTGAAA
AGACGCACCGTAAGAAAAAGGCTCAAGGACGATCTACGAAGTCCCGTATTAGCCAAATGGTGAACGATCA
GTATTTCCAGACAGGGACAGTTCCCACGTGGGCTGAAATAGGGGCAGAGGTAGGAGTCTCTCGCGCCACG
GTTGCTAGGCATGTCGCGGAGCTAAAGAAAAGCGGTGACTATCCGGACGTTTAAGGCGTCTCATACCGTA
AGCAATATACGGTTCCCCTGCCGTTAGGCAGTTAGATAAAACCTCACTTGAAGAAAACCTTGAGGGGCAG
GGCAGCTTATATGCTTCAAAGCATGACTTCCTCTGTTCTCCTAGACCTCGCAACCCTCCGCCATAACCTC
ACCCGCTA
Features (pLannotate 1.2.2; 11 found; start..end, strand, type, name):
      9..37      +  promoter       Pc promoter: intI1 (promoter lies within the coding sequence); class 1 integron promoter
    207..740     +  CDS            GmR: gentamycin acetyltransferase; aacC1; confers resistance to gentamycin
    916..940     +  promoter       J23119(SpeI) promoter (fragment): bacterial promoter (Registry of Standard Biological Parts BBa J23119) modified to end with an SpeI site
    967..1662    +  CDS            mScarlet-I: mScarlet-I is a basic (constitutively fluorescent) red fluorescent protein published in 2016, derived from synthetic construct. It is reported to be a rapidly-maturing monomer with moderate acid sensitivity.
   1876..1984    +  oriT           oriT: incP origin of transfer
   2344..2732    -  rep_origin     R6K γ ori: γ replication origin from E. coli plasmid R6K; requires the R6K initiator protein pi for replication
   2881..2975    -  terminator     lambda t0 terminator: transcription terminator from phage lambda
   2999..3655    -  CDS            cat: CAT_ECOLX - Experimental evidence at protein level: Swiss-Prot protein existence level 1. This enzyme is an effector of chloramphenicol resistance in bacteria. From Escherichia coli. This protein is used as a marker in many commonly used cloning vectors, such as pACYC184.
   3656..3758    -  promoter       cat promoter: promoter of the E. coli cat gene encoding chloramphenicol acetyltransferase
   3833..3876    -  CDS            lacZα (fragment): LacZα fragment of β-galactosidase; lacZ fragment
   4257..4335    -  ncRNA          ctRNA pGA1: Accession: RF00236 - ctRNA
