[The description below was written by a language model from this plasmid's Addgene catalogue record and pLannotate feature annotations shown in this document.]
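Description:
pGL2_174 is a synthetic-biology "Level 2" plasmid of about 6 kb, assembled from modular parts rather than built on a named backbone. It belongs to a set of barcoded constructs made to test which origins of replication function in non-model bacteria. For propagation in E. coli it relies on the R6K γ origin, which fires only when the π initiator protein is supplied. This explains the use of a pir-116 host, in which the plasmid is maintained at high copy. Selection in the cloning host uses chloramphenicol, through a cat gene with its native promoter and a lambda t0 terminator, together with gentamicin.

The payload combines the candidate origin, pNG2 ORI, with a sequencing barcode (NGS barcode 22) that lets this origin be identified by next-generation sequencing. The feature table does not annotate the pNG2 origin or the barcode by name. It does place a pGA1-type ctRNA, a small antisense RNA typical of replication control in this kind of plasmid, in an otherwise largely unannotated stretch of roughly 2 kb, and the origin presumably lies there. A gentamicin acetyltransferase gene (aacC1) driven by the class 1 integron Pc promoter provides selection in recipient bacteria. mScarlet-I, a fast-maturing monomeric red fluorescent protein, sits downstream of a J23119-derived constitutive promoter fragment and serves as a visual reporter. An IncP oriT allows transfer by conjugation from a donor strain that supplies the transfer functions. A short lacZα fragment is probably a cloning remnant.

Because the R6K origin is inactive in hosts lacking π, gentamicin-resistant, red-fluorescent recipients should arise only where the pNG2 origin can support replication.
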