Addgene plasmid #199106: pGL2_174
Purpose: Level 2 plasmid, barcoded ORI with gentamicin resistance cassette and mScarlet-I reporter
Depositing lab: Charlie Gilbert & Nili Ostrov & Cultivarium Tools. Depositing organization: Cultivarium, Convergent Research. Publication: A scalable framework for high-throughput identification of functional origins of replication in non-model bacteria. Gilbert C, Brumwell SL, Crits-Christoph A, Kang SC, Martin-Moldes Z, Alsharif W, Esmurria A, Nguyen M-A, Lee HH, Ostrov N. bioRxiv 2023.05.19.541510 10.1101/2023.05.19.541510.
Backbone
  Vector backbone: n/a
  Vector type: Synthetic Biology
Growth in bacteria
  Bacterial resistance: Chloramphenicol and Gentamicin, 25 & 10 μg/mL
  Growth temperature: 37°C
  Growth strain: E. coli pir-116
  Copy number: High Copy
Gene/Insert
  Gene/Insert name: pNG2 ORI plus NGS barcode 22, gentamicin resistance cassette, mScarlet-I cassette, oriT
  Species: Synthetic
  Cloning method: Unknown
Terms and licenses: Academic/Nonprofit Terms; Industry Terms: Not Available to Industry
How to cite: pGL2_174 was a gift from Charlie Gilbert & Nili Ostrov & Cultivarium Tools (Addgene plasmid # 199106 ; http://n2t.net/addgene:199106 ; RRID:Addgene_199106)
